Addgene plasmid #136104: CTAG_mTurquoise2
Purpose: FP for C-term fusion with CDS12
Depositing lab: Jim Haseloff. Depositing organization: University of Cambridge. Publication: Systematic tools for reprogramming plant gene expression in a simple model, Marchantia polymorpha. Sauret-Gueto S, Frangedakis E, Silvestri L, Rebmann M, Tomaselli M, Markel K, Delmans M, West A, Patron NJ, Haseloff J. ACS Synth Biol. 2020 Mar 12. doi: 10.1021/acssynbio.9b00511. PubMed 32163700.
Backbone
  Vector backbone: pUAP4
  Vector type: Plant Expression, Synthetic Biology
Growth in bacteria
  Bacterial resistance: Chloramphenicol, 25 μg/mL
  Growth temperature: 37°C
  Growth strain: DH5alpha
  Copy number: High Copy
Gene/Insert
  Gene/Insert name: CTAG_mTurquoise2(noATG)
  Species: Synthetic
  Mutation: BsaI/ SapI domesticated
  Cloning method: Restriction Enzyme; 5′ cloning site BsaI (destroyed during cloning); 3′ cloning site BsaI (destroyed during cloning)
  Sequencing primers: 5′ n/a
Depositor comments: Please visit https://www.biorxiv.org/content/10.1101/2020.02.29.971002v1 for bioRxiv preprint.
How to cite: CTAG_mTurquoise2 was a gift from Jim Haseloff (Addgene plasmid # 136104 ; http://n2t.net/addgene:136104 ; RRID:Addgene_136104)
