[The description below was written by a language model from this plasmid's Addgene catalogue record and pLannotate feature annotations shown in this document.]
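Description:
CTAG_mTurquoise2 is a small (about 2.8 kb) level-0 DNA part plasmid built in the pUAP4 backbone, catalogued for synthetic biology and plant expression work and belonging to a toolkit developed for engineering gene expression in the liverwort Marchantia polymorpha. It is a storage and donor vector for a standardised part rather than an expression construct. The annotated sequence shows no plant or other eukaryotic promoter or terminator around the insert. It is propagated in E. coli through a high-copy ColE1/pUC-type origin and selected with chloramphenicol, resistance being supplied by the cat gene under its native promoter and followed by the phage lambda t0 terminator.

The payload is the coding sequence of mTurquoise2, an enhanced monomeric cyan fluorescent protein, supplied without its start codon (the feature table accordingly annotates it as a fragment of a mammalian codon-optimised version). Lacking an ATG, it is meant to occupy the C-terminal tag ("CTAG") position and to be joined in frame downstream of a "CDS12" coding part, giving a protein fused at its C-terminus to the fluorophore. The insert has been domesticated to remove internal BsaI and SapI sites, which makes it compatible with Type IIS restriction-based modular assembly. The BsaI sites used to load it into the backbone were destroyed during cloning. Bacterial transcription terminators, including a his operon terminator, flank the part on both sides and presumably insulate it from read-through transcription in E. coli. Its typical use is as a reusable building block when assembling multi-part transcription units for fluorescent tagging and localisation of proteins in plants.
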