Features (pLannotate 1.2.2; 7 found; start..end, strand, type, name):
     39..82      -  terminator     bacterial terminator: putative bacterial transcription terminator
    101..818     +  CDS            mTurquoise2 (fragment): enhanced monomeric variant of CFP (Goedhart et al., 2012) mammalian codon-optimized
    836..893     +  terminator     his operon terminator: This putative transcriptin terminator from the E. coli his operon has a 2-bp deletion introduced during synthesis. Its efficiency has not been determined.
   1088..1676    -  rep_origin     ori: high-copy-number ColE1/pMB1/pBR322/pUC origin of replication
   1859..1953    -  terminator     lambda t0 terminator: transcription terminator from phage lambda
   1977..2633    -  CDS            cat: CAT_ECOLX - Experimental evidence at protein level: Swiss-Prot protein existence level 1. This enzyme is an effector of chloramphenicol resistance in bacteria. From Escherichia coli. This protein is used as a marker in many commonly used cloning vectors, such as pACYC184.
   2634..2731    -  promoter       cat promoter: promoter of the E. coli cat gene encoding chloramphenicol acetyltransferase
>Addgene plasmid #136104 | CTAG_mTurquoise2 | addgene full sequence | sequence record 275040 | Addgene NGS Result
GACATTAACCTATAAAAATAGGCGTATCACGAGGCAGAATTTCAGATAAAAAAAATCCTTAGCTTTCGCT
AAGGATGATTTCTGGAATTCGGTCTCATTCGGTGAGCAAGGGCGAGGAGCTGTTCACCGGGGTGGTGCCC
ATCCTGGTCGAGCTGGACGGCGACGTAAACGGCCACAAGTTCAGCGTGTCCGGCGAGGGCGAGGGCGATG
CCACCTACGGCAAGCTGACCCTGAAGTTCATCTGCACCACCGGCAAGCTGCCCGTGCCCTGGCCCACCCT
CGTGACCACCCTGTCCTGGGGCGTGCAGTGCTTCGCCCGCTACCCCGACCACATGAAGCAGCACGACTTC
TTCAAGTCCGCCATGCCCGAAGGCTACGTCCAGGAGCGCACCATCTTCTTCAAGGACGACGGCAACTACA
AGACCCGCGCCGAGGTGAAGTTCGAGGGCGACACCCTGGTGAACCGCATCGAGCTGAAGGGCATCGACTT
CAAGGAGGACGGCAACATCCTGGGGCACAAGCTGGAGTACAACTACTTTAGCGACAACGTCTATATCACC
GCCGACAAGCAGAAGAACGGCATCAAGGCCAACTTCAAGATCCGCCACAACATCGAGGACGGCGGCGTGC
AGCTCGCCGACCACTACCAGCAGAACACCCCCATCGGCGACGGCCCCGTGCTGCTGCCCGACAACCACTA
CCTGAGCACCCAGTCCAAGCTGAGCAAAGACCCCAACGAGAAGCGCGATCACATGGTCCTGCTGGAGTTC
GTGACCGCCGCCGGGATCACTCTCGGCATGGACGAGCTGTACAAGTAAGCTTCGAGACCCTGCAGTCCGG
CAAAAAAGGGCAAGGTGTCACCACCCTGCCCTTTTTCTTTAAAACCGAAAAGATTACTTCGCGTTATGCA
GGCTTCCTCGCTCACTGACTCGCTGCGCTCGGTCGTTCGGCTGCGGCGAGCGGTATCAGCTCACTCAAAG
GCGGTAATACGGTTATCCACAGAATCAGGGGATAACGCAGGAAAGAACATGTGAGCAAAAGGCCAGCAAA
AGGCCAGGAACCGTAAAAAGGCCGCGTTGCTGGCGTTTTTCCACAGGCTCCGCCCCCCTGACGAGCATCA
CAAAAATCGACGCTCAAGTCAGAGGTGGCGAAACCCGACAGGACTATAAAGATACCAGGCGTTTCCCCCT
GGAAGCTCCCTCGTGCGCTCTCCTGTTCCGACCCTGCCGCTTACCGGATACCTGTCCGCCTTTCTCCCTT
CGGGAAGCGTGGCGCTTTCTCATAGCTCACGCTGTAGGTATCTCAGTTCGGTGTAGGTCGTTCGCTCCAA
GCTGGGCTGTGTGCACGAACCCCCCGTTCAGCCCGACCGCTGCGCCTTATCCGGTAACTATCGTCTTGAG
TCCAACCCGGTAAGACACGACTTATCGCCACTGGCAGCAGCCACTGGTAACAGGATTAGCAGAGCGAGGT
ATGTAGGCGGTGCTACAGAGTTCTTGAAGTGGTGGCCTAACTACGGCTACACTAGAAGAACAGTATTTGG
TATCTGCGCTCTGCTGAAGCCAGTTACCTTCGGAAAAAGAGTTGGTAGCTCTTGATCCGGCAAACAAACC
ACCGCTGGTAGCGGTGGTTTTTTTGTTTGCAAGCAGCAGATTACGCGCAGAAAAAAAGGATCTCAAGAAG
ATCCTTTGATCTTTTCTACGGGGTCTGACGCTCAGTGGAACGAAAACTCACGTTAAGGGATTTTGGTCAT
GAGATTATCAAAAAGGATCTTCACCTAGATCCTTTTAAATTAAAAATGAAGTTTTAAATCAATCTAAAGT
ATATATGAGTAAACTTGGTCTGACAGCTCGAGGCTTGGATTCTCACCAATAAAAAACGCCCGGCGGCAAC
CGAGCGTTCTGAACAAATCCAGATGGAGTTCTGAGGTCATTACTGGATCTATCAACAGGAGTCCAAGCGA
GCTCGATATCAAATTACGCCCCGCCCTGCCACTCATCGCAGTACTGTTGTAATTCATTAAGCATTCTGCC
GACATGGAAGCCATCACAAACGGCATGATGAACCTGAATCGCCAGCGGCATCAGCACCTTGTCGCCTTGC
GTATAATATTTGCCCATGGTGAAAACGGGGGCGAAGAAGTTGTCCATATTGGCCACGTTTAAATCAAAAC
TGGTGAAACTCACCCAGGGATTGGCTGAGACGAAAAACATATTCTCAATAAACCCTTTAGGGAAATAGGC
CAGGTTTTCACCGTAACACGCCACATCTTGCGAATATATGTGTAGAAACTGCCGGAAATCGTCGTGGTAT
TCACTCCAGAGCGATGAAAACGTTTCAGTTTGCTCATGGAAAACGGTGTAACAAGGGTGAACACTATCCC
ATATCACCAGCTCACCGTCTTTCATTGCCATACGAAATTCCGGATGAGCATTCATCAGGCGGGCAAGAAT
GTGAATAAAGGCCGGATAAAACTTGTGCTTATTTTTCTTTACGGTCTTTAAAAAGGCCGTAATATCCAGC
TGAACGGTCTGGTTATAGGTACATTGAGCAACTGACTGAAATGCCTCAAAATGTTCTTTACGATGCCATT
GGGATATATCAACGGTGGTATATCCAGTGATTTTTTTCTCCATTTTAGCTTCCTTAGCTCCTGAAAATCT
CGATAACTCAAAAAATACGCCCGGTAGTGATCTTATTTCATTATGGTGAAAGTTGGAACCTCTTACGTGC
CCGATCAACTCGAGTGCCACCTGACGTCTAAGAAACCATTATTATCAT
